>Addgene plasmid #139786 | pLVX-Tight-Puro-KrasG12D2B | addgene full sequence | sequence record 276273 | Addgene partial NGS Result
AATTTCTTTAAAATGAAAATAATTCAGAGGAATCACAGGTTTAGAGTAAATGAAACCACAGGTAATTGGC
AGTGGTAATAGGGTATGGGGTGGGAAGTTTGGGATGATTTTGGTTAGCTTGAGTTATCCAGTTGATCCAG
ACATGATAAGATACATTGATGAGTTTGGACAAACCACAACTAGAATGCAGTGAAAAAAATGCTTTATTTG
TGAAATTTGTGATGCTATTGCTTTATTTGTAACCATTATAAGCTGCAATAAACAAGTTGATCTCCCGATC
CGTCGACGTCAGGTGGCACTTTTCGGGGAAATGTGCGCGGAACCCCTATTTGTTTATTTTTCTAAATACA
TTCAAATATGTATCCGCTCATGAGACAATAACCCTGATAAATGCTTCAATAATATTGAAAAAGGAAGAGT
ATGAGTATTCAACATTTCCGTGTCGCCCTTATTCCCTTTTTTGCGGCATTTTGCCTTCCTGTTTTTGCTC
ACCCAGAAACGCTGGTGAAAGTAAAAGATGCTGAAGATCAGTTGGGTGCACGAGTGGGTTACATCGAACT
GGATCTCAACAGCGGTAAGATCCTTGAGAGTTTTCGCCCCGAAGAACGTTTTCCAATGATGAGCACTTTT
AAAGTTCTGCTATGTGGCGCGGTATTATCCCGTATTGACGCCGGGCAAGAGCAACTCGGTCGCCGCATAC
ACTATTCTCAGAATGACTTGGTTGAGTACTCACCAGTCACAGAAAAGCATCTTACGGATGGCATGACAGT
AAGAGAATTATGCAGTGCTGCCATAACCATGAGTGATAACACTGCGGCCAACTTACTTCTGACAACGATC
GGAGGACCGAAGGAGCTAACCGCTTTTTTGCACAACATGGGGGATCATGTAACTCGCCTTGATCGTTGGG
AACCGGAGCTGAATGAAGCCATACCAAACGACGAGCGTGACACCACGATGCCTGTAGCAATGGCAACAAC
GTTGCGCAAACTATTAACTGGCGAACTACTTACTCTAGCTTCCCGGCAACAATTAATAGACTGGATGGAG
GCGGATAAAGTTGCAGGACCACTTCTGCGCTCGGCCCTTCCGGCTGGCTGGTTTATTGCTGATAAATCTG
GAGCCGGTGAGCGTGGGTCTCGCGGTATCATTGCAGCACTGGGGCCAGATGGTAAGCCCTCCCGTATCGT
AGTTATCTACACGACGGGGAGTCAGGCAACTATGGATGAACGAAATAGACAGATCGCTGAGATAGGTGCC
TCACTGATTAAGCATTGGTAACTGTCAGACCAAGTTTACTCATATATACTTTAGATTGATTTAAAACTTC
ATTTTTAATTTAAAAGGATCTAGGTGAAGATCCTTTTTGATAATCTCATGACCAAAATCCCTTAACGTGA
GTTTTCGTTCCACTGAGCGTCAGACCCCGTAGAAAAGATCAAAGGATCTTCTTGAGATCCTTTTTTTCTG
CGCGTAATCTGCTGCTTGCAAACAAAAAAACCACCGCTACCAGCGGTGGTTTGTTTGCCGGATCAAGAGC
TACCAACTCTTTTTCCGAAGGTAACTGGCTTCAGCAGAGCGCAGATACCAAATACTGTTCTTCTAGTGTA
GCCGTAGTTAGGCCACCACTTCAAGAACTCTGTAGCACCGCCTACATACCTCGCTCTGCTAATCCTGTTA
CCAGTGGCTGCTGCCAGTGGCGATAAGTCGTGTCTTACCGGGTTGGACTCAAGACGATAGTTACCGGATA
AGGCGCAGCGGTCGGGCTGAACGGGGGGTTCGTGCACACAGCCCAGCTTGGAGCGAACGACCTACACCGA
ACTGAGATACCTACAGCGTGAGCTATGAGAAAGCGCCACGCTTCCCGAAGGGAGAAAGGCGGACAGGTAT
CCGGTAAGCGGCAGGGTCGGAACAGGAGAGCGCACGAGGGAGCTTCCAGGGGGAAACGCCTGGTATCTTT
ATAGTCCTGTCGGGTTTCGCCACCTCTGACTTGAGCGTCGATTTTTGTGATGCTCGTCAGGGGGGCGGAG
CCTATGGAAAAACGCCAGCAACGCGGCCTTTTTACGGTTCCTGGCCTTTTGCTGGCCTTTTGCTCACATG
TTCTTTCCTGCGTTATCCCCTGATTCTGTGGATAACCGTATTACCGCCTTTGAGTGAGCTGATACCGCTC
GCCGCAGCCGAACGACCGAGCGCAGCGAGTCAGTGAGCGAGGAAGCGGAAGAGCGCCCAATACGCAAACC
GCCTCTCCCCGCGCGTTGGCCGATTCATTAATGCAGCTGGCACGACAGGTTTCCCGACTGGAAAGCGGGC
AGTGAGCGCAACGCAATTAATGTGAGTTAGCTCACTCATTAGGCACCCCAGGCTTTACACTTTATGCTTC
CGGCTCGTATGTTGTGTGGAATTGTGAGCGGATAACAATTTCACACAGGAAACAGCTATGACCATGATTA
CGCCAAGCTCTAGCTAGAGGTCGACGGTAAACGCTAGCAATGTCAAGGCCTCTCACTCTCTGATATTCAT
TTCTTTGCAAGTTATAAATACTGAATAATAAGATGACATGAACTACTACTGCTAGAGATTTTCCACACTG
ACTAAAAGGGTCTGAGGGATCTCTAGTTACCAGAGTCACACAACAGACGGGCACACACTACTTGAAGCAC
TCAAGGCAAGCTTTATTGAGGCTTAAGCAGTGGGTTCCCTAGTTAGCCAGAGAGCTCCCAGGCTCAGATC
TGGTCTAACCAGAGAGACCCAGTACAGGCAAAAAGCAGCTGCTTATATGCAGGATCTGAGGGCTCGCCAC
TCCCCAGTCCCGCCCAGGCCACGCCTCCCTGGAAAGTCCCCAGCGGAAAGTCCCTTGTAGCAAGCTCGAT
ATCAGCAGTTCTTGAAGTACTCCGGATGCAGCTCTCGGGCCACGTGATGAAATGCTAGGCGGCTGTCAAA
CCTCCACTCTAACACTTCTCTCTCCGGGTCATCCATCCCATGCAGGCTCACAGGGTGTAACAAGCTGGTG
TTCTCTCCTTTATTGGCCTCTTCTACCTTATCTGGCTCAACTGGTACTAGCTTGTAGCACCATCCAAAGG
TCAGTGGATATCTGACCCCTGGCCCTGGTGTGTAGTTCTGCTAATCAGGGAAGTAGCCTTGTGTGTGGTA
GATCCACAGATCAAGGATATCTTGTCTTCGTTGGGAGTGAATTAGCCCTTCCAGTCCCCTCTTTTCTTTT
AAAAAGTGGCTAAGATCTACAGCTGCCTTGTAAGTCATTGGTCTTAAAGGTACCTGAGGTGTGACTGGAA
AACCCACCTCCTCCTCCTCTTGTGCTTCTAGCCAGGCACAATCAGCATTGGTAGCTGCTGTATTGCTACT
TGTGATTGCTCCATGTTTTTCTAGGTCTCGACTGCAGAATTAATTCCAGGCGGGGAGGCGGCCCAAAGGG
AGATCCGACTCGTCTGAGGGCGAAGGCGAAGACGCGGAAGAGGCCGCAGAGCCGGCAGCAGGCCGCGGGA
AGGAAGGTCCGCTGGATTGAGGGCCGAAGGGACGTAGCAGAAGGACGTCCCGCGCAGAATCCAGGTGGCA
ACACAGGCGAGCAGCCATGGAAAGGACGTCAGCTTCCCCGACAACACCACGGAATTGTCAGTGCCCAACA
GCCGAGCCCCTGTCCAGCAGCGGGCAAGGCAGGCGGCGATGAGTTCCGCCGTGGCAATAGGGAGGGGGAA
AGCGAAAGTCCCGGAAAGGAGCTGACAGGTGGTGGCAATGCCCCAACCAGTGGGGGTTGCGTCAGCAAAC
ACAGTGCACACCACGCCACGTTGCCTGACAACGGGCCACAACTCCTCATAAAGAGACAGCAACCAGGATT
TATACAAGGAGGAGAAAATGAAAGCCATACGGGAAGCAATAGCATGATACAAAGGCATTAAAGCAGCGTA
TCCACATAGCGTAAAAGGAGCAACATAGTTAAGAATACCAGTCAATCTTTCACAAATTTTGTAATCCAGA
GGTTGATTGTTCCAGACGCGCCCGTCAGGCACCGGGCTTGCGGGTCATGCACCAGGTGCGCGGTCCTTCG
GGCACCTCGACGTCGGCGGTGACGGTGAAGCCGAGCCGCTCGTAGAAGGGGAGGTTGCGGGGCGCGGAGG
TCTCCAGGAAGGCGGGCACCCCGGCGCGCTCGGCCGCCTCCACTCCGGGGAGCACGACGGCGCTGCCCAG
ACCCTTGCCCTGGTGGTCGGGCGAGACGCCGACGGTGGCCAGGAACCACGCGGGCTCCTTGGGCCGGTGC
GGCGCCAGGAGGCCTTCCATCTGTTGCTGCGCGGCCAGCCGGGAACCGCTCAACTCGGCCATGCGCGGGC
CGATCTCGGCGAACACCGCCCCCGCTTCGACGCTCTCCGGCGTGGTCCAGACCGCCACCGCGGCGCCGTC
GTCCGCGACCCACACCTTGCCGATGTCGAGCCCGACGCGCGTGAGGAAGAGTTCTTGCAGCTCGGTGACC
CGCTCGATGTGGCGGTCCGGATCGACGGTGTGGCGCGTGGCGGGGTAGTCGGCGAACGCGGCGGCGAGGG
TGCGTACGGCCCTGGGGACGTCGTCGCGGGTGGCGAGGCGCACCGTGGGCTTGTACTCGGTCATGGTAAG
CTTGGGCTGCAGGTCGAAAGGCCCGGAGATGAGGAAGAGGAGAACAGCGCGGCAGACGTGCGCTTTTGAA
GCGTGCAGAATGCCGGGCCTCCGGAGGACCTTCGGGCGCCCGCCCCGCCCCTGAGCCCGCCCCTGAGCCC
GCCCCCGGACCCACCCCTTCCCAGCCTCTGAGCCCAGAAAGCGAAGGAGCAAAGCTGCTATTGGCCGCTG
CCCCAAAGGCCTACCCGCTTCCATTGCTCAGCGGTGCTGTCCATCTGCACGAGACTAGTGAGACGTGCTA
CTTCCATTTGTCACGTCCTGCACGACGCGAGCTGCGGGGCGGGGGGGAACTTCCTGACTAGGGGAGGAGT
AGAAGGTGGCGCGAAGGGGCCACCAAAGAACGGAGCCGGTTGGCGCCTACCGGTGGATGTGGAATGTGTG
CGAGGCCAGAGGCCACTTGTGTAGCGCCAAGTGCCCAGCGGGGCTGCTAAAGCGCATGCTCCAGACTGCC
TTGGGAAAAGCGCCTCCCCTACCCGGTAGAATTCTCACATAACTGTACACCTTGTCCTTGACTTCTTCTT
CTTCTTCTTCCCATCTTTGCTCATCTTTTCTTTATGTTTTCGAATTTCTCGGACTAATGTATAGAAGGCA
TCGTCAACACCCTGTCTTGTCTTTGCTGAGGTCTCAATGAACGGAATCCCGTAACTCCTTGCTAACTCCT
GAGCCTGTTTCGTGTCTACTGTTCTAGAAGGCAAATCACACTTATTCCCTACCAGGACCATAGGCACATC
TTCAGAGTCCTTTACTCTTTTAATTTGTTCTCTATAATGGTGAATATCTTCAAATGATTTAGTATTATTT
ATGGCAAATACACAAAGAAAGCCCTCCCCAGTTCTCATGTACTGGTCCCTCATTGCACTGTACTCCTCTT
GACCTGCTGTGTCGAGAATATCCAAGAGACAGGTTTCTCCATCAATTACTACTTGTTTCCTGTAGGAGTC
CTCTATCGTAGGGTCGTACTCATCCACAAAGTGATTCTGAATTAGCTGTATCGTCAAGGCGCTCTTGCCT
ACGCCATCAGCTCCAACCACCACAAGTTTATACTCAGTCATGGATCCTTCTCCAGGCGATCTGACGGTTC
ACTAAACGAGCTCTGCTTATATAGGCCTCCCACCGTACACGCCTACCTCGACATACGTTCTCTATCACTG
ATAGGGAGTAAACTCGACATACGTTCTCTATCACTGATAGGGATAAACTCGACATACGTTCTCTATCACT
GATAGGGAGTAAACTCGACATACGTTCTCTATCACTGATAGGGAGTAAACTCGACATACGTTCTCTATCA
CTGATAGGGAGTAAACTCGACATCGTTCTCTATCACTGATAGGGAGTAAACTCGACATACGTTCTCTATC
ACTGATAGGGAGTAAACTCGAGTGAAGACGAAAGGGCCTCATCGATAAACTGGATCTCTGCTGTCCCTGT
AATAAACCCGAAAATTTTGAATTTTTGTAATTTGTTTTTGTAATTCTTTAGTTTGTATGTCTGTTGCTAT
TATGTCTACTATTCTTTCCCCTGCACTGTACCCCCCAATCCCCCCTTTTCTTTTAAAGGCGATACCGTCG
AGATCCGTTCACTAATCGAATGGATCTGTCTCTGTCTCTCTCTCCACCTTCTTCTTCTATTCCTTCGGGC
CTGTCGGGTCCCCTCGGGGTTGGGAGGTGGGTCTGAAACGATAATGGTGAATATCCCTGCCTAACTCTAT
TCACTATAGAAAGTACAGCAAAAACTATTCTTAAACCTACCAAGCCTCCTACTATCATTATGAATAATTT
TATATACCACAGCCAATTTGTTATGTTAAACCAATTCCACAAACTTGCCCATTTATCTAATTCCAATAAT
TCTTGTTCATTCTTTTCTTGCTGGTTTTGCGATTCTTCAATTAAGGAGTGTATTAAGCTTGTGTAATTGT
TAATTTCTCTGTCCCACTCCATCCAGGTCGTGTGATTCCAAATCTGTTCCAGAGATTTATTACTCCAACT
AGCATTCCAAGGCACAGCAGTGGTGCAAATGAGTTTTCCAGAGCAACCCCAAATCCCCAGGAGCTGTTGA
TCCTTTAGGTATCTTTCCACAGCCAGGATTCTTGCCTGGAGCTGCTTGATGCCCCAGACTGTGAGTTGCA
ACAGATGCTGTTGCGCCTCAATAGCCCTCAGCAAATTGTTCTGCTGCTGCACTATACCAGACAATAATTG
TCTGGCCTGTACCGTCAGCGTCATTGACGCTGCGCCCATAGTGCTTCCTGCTGCTCCCAAGAACCCAAGG
AACAAAGCTCCTATTCCCACTGCTCTTTTTTCTCTCTGCACCACTCTTCTCTTTGCCTTGGTGGGTGCTA
CTCCTAATGGTTCAATTTTTACTACTTTATATTTATATAATTCACTTCTCCAATTGTCCCTCATATCTCC
TCCTCCAGGTCTGAAGATCAGCGGCCGGCCGCTTGCTGTGCGGTGGTCTTACTTTTGTTTTGCTCTTCCT
CTATCTTGTCTAAAGCTTCCTTGGTGTCTTTTATCTCTATCCTTTGATGCACACAATAGAGGGTTGCTAC
TGTATTATATAATGATCTAAGTTCTTCTGATCCTGTCTGAAGGGATGGTTGTAGCTGTCCCAGTATTTGT
CTACAGCCTTCTGATGTTTCTAACAGGCCAGGATTAACTGCGAATCGTTCTAGCTCCCTGCTTGCCCATA
CTATATGTTTTAATTTATATTTTTTCTTTCCCCCTGGCCTTAACCGAATTTTTTCCCATCGCGATCTAAT
TCTCCCCCGCTTAATACTGACGCTCTCGCACCCATCTCTCTCCTTCTAGCCTCCGCTAGTCAAAATTTTT
GGCGTACTCACCAGTCGCCGCCCCTCGCCTCTTGCCGTGCGCGCTTCAGCAAGCCGAGTCCTGCGTCGAG
AGAGCTCCTCTGGTTTCCCTTTCGCTTTCAAGTCCCTGTTCGGGCGCCACTGCTAGAGATTTTCCACACT
GACTAAAAGGGTCTGAGGGATCTCTAGTTACCAGAGTCACACAACAGACGGGCACACACTACTTGAAGCA
CTCAAGGCAAGCTTTATTGAGGCTTAAGCAGTGGGTTCCCTAGTTAGCCAGAGAGCTCCCAGGCTCAGAT
CTGGTCTAACCAGAGAGACCCAGTACAGGCAAAAAGCAGCTGCTTATATGCAGGATCTGAGGGCTCGCCA
CTCCCCAGTCCCGCCCAGGCCACGCCTCCCTGGAAAGTCCCCAGCGGAAAGTCCCTTGTAGCAAGCTCGA
TATCAGCAGTTCTTGAAGTACTCCGGATGCAGCTCTCGGGCCACGTGATGAAATGCTAGGCGGCTGTCAA
ACCTCCACTCTAACACTTCTCTCTCCGGGTCATCCATCCCATGCAGGCTCACAGGGTGTAACAAGCTGGT
GTTCTCTCCTTTATTGGCCTCTTCTACCTTATCTGGCTCAACTGGTACTAGCTTGTAGCACCATCCAAAG
GTCAGTGGATATCTGACCCCTGGCCCTGGTGTGTAGTTCTGCTAATCAGGGAAGTAGCCTTGTGTGTGGT
AGATCCACAGATCAAGGATATCTTGTCTTCTTTGGGAGTGAATTAGCCCTTCCA
Features (pLannotate 1.2.2; 22 found; start..end, strand, type, name):
    134..268     -  polyA_signal   SV40 poly(A) signal: SV40 polyadenylation signal
    316..420     +  promoter       AmpR promoter: bla
    421..1281    +  CDS            AmpR: β-lactamase; bla; confers resistance to ampicillin, carbenicillin, and related antibiotics
   1452..2040    +  rep_origin     ori: high-copy-number ColE1/pMB1/pBR322/pUC origin of replication
   2223..2315    +  CDS            lacI (fragment): lac repressor; lacI; The lac repressor binds to the lac operator to inhibit transcription in E. coli. This inhibition can be relieved by adding lactose or isopropyl-β-D-thiogalactopyranoside (IPTG).
   2328..2349    +  protein_bind   CAP binding site: CAP binding activates transcription in the presence of cAMP. E. coli catabolite activator protein
   2364..2394    +  promoter       lac promoter: promoter for the E. coli lac operon
   2402..2418    +  protein_bind   lac operator: The lac repressor binds to the lac operator to inhibit transcription in E. coli. This inhibition can be relieved by adding lactose or isopropyl-β-D-thiogalactopyranoside (IPTG). lac repressor encoded by lacI
   2570..2827    -  LTR            5' LTR (truncated): truncated 5' long terminal repeat (LTR) from HIV-1
   2875..3393    -  CDS            nef (fragment): NEF_HV1BR - Experimental evidence at protein level: Swiss-Prot protein existence level 1. Extracellular Nef protein targets CD4(+) T-lymphocytes for apoptosis by interacting with CXCR4 surface receptors (PubMed:14990729). From Human immunodeficiency virus type 1 group M subtype B (isolate BRU/LAI) (HIV-1).
   3410..3998    -  misc_feature   WPRE: woodchuck hepatitis virus posttranscriptional regulatory element
   4015..4614    -  CDS            PuroR: puromycin N-acetyltransferase; pac from Streptomyces alboniger; confers resistance to puromycin
   4635..5134    -  promoter       PGK promoter: mouse phosphoglycerate kinase 1 promoter
   5148..5711    -  CDS            KRAS: RASK_MELGA - Experimental evidence at protein level: Swiss-Prot protein existence level 1. Ras proteins bind GDP/GTP and possess intrinsic GTPase activity. Plays an important role in the regulation of cell proliferation. May play a role in promoting oncogenic events by inducing transcriptional silencing of tumor suppressor genes (TSGs). From Meleagris gallopavo (Wild turkey).
   5725..6039    -  promoter       tight TRE promoter: Tet-responsive promoter PTight, consisting of seven tet operator sequences followed by the minimal CMV promoter
   6102..6217    -  misc_feature   cPPT/CTS: central polypurine tract and central termination sequence of HIV-1 (lacking the first T)
   6232..6332    -  CDS            Rev (fragment): human immunodeficiency virus 1 (HIV-1) Rev protein; rev; enhances nuclear export of unspliced and incompletely spliced viral mRNAs
   6709..6942    -  misc_feature   RRE: The Rev response element (RRE) of HIV-1 allows for Rev-dependent mRNA export from the nucleus to the cytoplasm.
   7117..7455    -  CDS            HIV-1 gag (fragment): gag protein from human immunodeficiency virus 1; gag
   7439..7564    -  misc_feature   HIV-1 Ψ: packaging signal of human immunodeficiency virus type 1
   7611..7868    -  LTR            5' LTR (truncated): truncated 5' long terminal repeat (LTR) from HIV-1
   7916..1       -  CDS            nef (fragment) (across the origin): NEF_HV1BR - Experimental evidence at protein level: Swiss-Prot protein existence level 1. Extracellular Nef protein targets CD4(+) T-lymphocytes for apoptosis by interacting with CXCR4 surface receptors (PubMed:14990729). From Human immunodeficiency virus type 1 group M subtype B (isolate BRU/LAI) (HIV-1).
