[The description below was written by a language model from this plasmid's Addgene catalogue record and pLannotate feature annotations shown in this document.]
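Description:
pLVX-Tight-Puro-KrasG12D2B is an HIV-1-based lentiviral vector for tetracycline-inducible expression of mouse Kras carrying the oncogenic G12D substitution. It is built on the pLVX-Tight-Puro backbone and is maintained in E. coli through a high-copy ColE1/pUC-type origin and an ampicillin resistance gene (β-lactamase). The catalogue lists a total size of 8,358 bp. The annotated sequence is a partial NGS assembly of 8,244 nt, so the feature table may not cover the whole plasmid.

The viral cassette lies on the reverse strand of the record. It is flanked by two LTR-derived elements, both labelled by the annotation tool as truncated 5' LTRs with adjacent nef-derived sequence. Inside are the Ψ packaging signal with a gag fragment, the Rev response element for nuclear export of the genomic RNA, and the cPPT/CTS, which aids nuclear import in transduced cells. The roughly 567 bp Kras G12D coding sequence was cloned between BamHI and EcoRI sites. The tool matched it to a turkey KRAS homologue, but the record identifies it as mouse. It sits downstream of the PTight promoter, which has seven tet operators fused to a minimal CMV promoter. This promoter is active only when a tetracycline-controlled transactivator is present, and that transactivator is not encoded on this plasmid, so it must be supplied separately.

Downstream, a mouse PGK promoter drives puromycin N-acetyltransferase for selection of transduced mammalian cells, and a WPRE enhances transcript expression. The construct is used to make stable cell lines in which mutant KRAS signalling can be switched on by inducer, as in the depositors' study of RAS and TGF-β cooperation in epithelial–mesenchymal transition.
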