Addgene plasmid #139786: pLVX-Tight-Puro-KrasG12D2B
Purpose: Lentiviral tet-inducible expression of KrasG12D (mouse)
Depositing lab: Joan Massague. Depositing organization: Memorial Sloan-Kettering Cancer Center. Publication: TGF-beta orchestrates fibrogenic and developmental EMTs via the RAS effector RREB1. Su J, Morgani SM, David CJ, Wang Q, Er EE, Huang YH, Basnet H, Zou Y, Shu W, Soni RK, Hendrickson RC, Hadjantonakis AK, Massague J. Nature. 2020 Jan;577(7791):566-571. doi: 10.1038/s41586-019-1897-5. Epub 2020 Jan 8. PubMed 31915377.
Backbone
  Vector backbone: pLVX-Tight-Puro
  Backbone size w/o insert (bp): 7791
  Total vector size (bp): 8358
  Vector type: Mammalian Expression, Lentiviral
  Selectable markers: Puromycin
Growth in bacteria
  Bacterial resistance: Ampicillin, 100 μg/mL
  Growth temperature: 37°C
  Growth strain: NEB Stable
  Copy number: Unknown
Gene/Insert
  Gene/Insert name: KrasG12D
  Species: M. musculus (mouse)
  Insert size (bp): 567
  Mutation: G12D
  Entrez Gene: Kras (a.k.a. K-Ras, K-Ras 2, K-ras, Ki-ras, Kras-2, Kras2, c-K-ras, c-Ki-ras, p21B, ras)
  Cloning method: Restriction Enzyme; 5′ cloning site BamHI (unknown if destroyed); 3′ cloning site EcoRI (unknown if destroyed)
  Sequencing primers: 5′ N/A; 3′ N/A
Terms and licenses: Academic/Nonprofit Terms; Industry Terms: Not Available to Industry
How to cite: pLVX-Tight-Puro-KrasG12D2B was a gift from Joan Massague (Addgene plasmid # 139786 ; http://n2t.net/addgene:139786 ; RRID:Addgene_139786)
